>Addgene plasmid #163107 | pRD400 | depositor full sequence | sequence record 316028 | pRD400 sequence 6315 bps
GACGGATCGGGAGATCTCCCGATCCCCTATGGTGCACTCTCAGTACAATCTGCTCTGATGCCGCATAGTT
AAGCCAGTATCTGCTCCCTGCTTGTGTGTTGGAGGTCGCTGAGTAGTGCGCGAGCAAAATTTAAGCTACA
ACAAGGCAAGGCTTGACCGACAATTGCATGAAGAATCTGCTTAGGGTTAGGCGTTTTGCGCTGCTTCGCG
ATGTACGGGCCAGATATACGCGTTGACATTGATTATTGACTAGTTATTAATAGTAATCAATTACGGGGTC
ATTAGTTCATAGCCCATATATGGAGTTCCGCGTTACATAACTTACGGTAAATGGCCCGCCTGGCTGACCG
CCCAACGACCCCCGCCCATTGACGTCAATAATGACGTATGTTCCCATAGTAACGCCAATAGGGACTTTCC
ATTGACGTCAATGGGTGGAGTATTTACGGTAAACTGCCCACTTGGCAGTACATCAAGTGTATCATATGCC
AAGTACGCCCCCTATTGACGTCAATGACGGTAAATGGCCCGCCTGGCATTATGCCCAGTACATGACCTTA
TGGGACTTTCCTACTTGGCAGTACATCTACGTATTAGTCATCGCTATTACCATGGTGATGCGGTTTTGGC
AGTACATCAATGGGCGTGGATAGCGGTTTGACTCACGGGGATTTCCAAGTCTCCACCCCATTGACGTCAA
TGGGAGTTTGTTTTGGCACCAAAATCAACGGGACTTTCCAAAATGTCGTAACAACTCCGCCCCATTGACG
CAAATGGGCGGTAGGCGTGTACGGTGGGAGGTCTATATAAGCAGAGCTCTCTGGCTAACTAGAGAACCCA
CTGCTTACTGGCTTATCGAAATTAATACGACTCACTATAGGGAGACCCAAGCTGGCTAGCGTTTAAACTT
AAGCTTGGTACCGAGCTCGGATCCCCGGGTACCGGTCGCCACCATGCCAAAGAAGAAGAGGAAGGTAGGC
GTGAGCAAGGGCGAGGAGCTGTTCACCGGGGTGGTGCCCATCCTGGTCGAGCTGGACGGCGACGTAAACG
GCCACAAGTTCAGCGTGTCCGGCGAGGGCGAGGGCGATGCCACCTACGGCAAGCTGACCCTGAAGTTCAT
CTGCACCACCGGCAAGCTGCCCGTGCCCTGGCCCACCCTCGTGACCACCTTCGGCTACGGCCTGCAGTGC
TTCGCCCGCTACCCCGACCACATGAAGCAGCACGACTTCTTCAAGTCCGCCATGCCCGAAGGCTACGTCC
AGGAGCGCACCATCTTCTTCAAGGACGACGGCAACTACAAGACCCGCGCCGAGGTGAAGTTCGAGGGCGA
CACCCTGGTGAACCGCATCGAGCTGAAGGGCATCAACTTCAAGGAGGACGGCAACATCCTGGGGCACAAG
CTGGAGTACAACTACAACAGCCACAACGTCTATATCATGGCCGACAAGCAGAAGAACGGCATCAAGGTGA
ACTTCAAGATCCGCCACAACATCGAGGGCGGCAGCGTGCAGCTCGCCGACCACTACCAGCAGAACACCCC
CATCGGCGACGGCCCCGTGCTGCTGCCCGACAACCACTACCTGAGCTACCAGTCCGCCCTGAGCAAAGAC
CCCAACGAGAAGCGCGATCACATGGTCCTGCTGGAGTTCGTGACCGCCGCCGGGATCACTCTCGGCATGG
ACGAGCTGTACAAGGCTGCCGTTAAATCTGGCACCAAAGCTAAACGTGCTCAGCGTCCGGCAAAATATAG
CTACGTTGACGAAAACGGCGAAACTAAAACCTGGACTGGCCAAGGCCGTACTCCAGCTGTAATCAAAAAA
GCAATGGATGAGCAAGGTAAATCCCTCGACGATTTCCTGATCAAGCAACCGAAAAAGAAACGCAAAGTTG
GGTAAACCCGCTGATCAGCCTCGACTGTGCCTTCTAGTTGCCAGCCATCTGTTGTTTGCCCCTCCCCCGT
GCCTTCCTTGACCCTGGAAGGTGCCACTCCCACTGTCCTTTCCTAATAAAATGAGGAAATTGCATCGCAT
TGTCTGAGTAGGTGTCATTCTATTCTGGGGGGTGGGGTGGGGCAGGACAGCAAGGGGGAGGATTGGGAAG
ACAATAGCAGGCATGCTGGGGATGCGGTGGGCTCTATGGCTTCTGAGGCGGAAAGAACCAGCTGGGGCTC
TAGGGGGTATCCCC
[124 nt withheld, positions 2185-2308]
C
[91 nt withheld, positions 2310-2400]
A
[49 nt withheld, positions 2402-2450]
CCTTTGACGTTGGAGTCCACGTTCTTT
[37 nt withheld, positions 2478-2514]
ACCCTATCTCGGTCTATTCTTTTGATTTATAAGGGATTTTGCCGATTTCGGCCTATTGGTTAAAAAATGA
GCTGATTTAACAAAAATTTAACGCGAATTAATTCTGTGGAATGTGTGTCAGTTAGGGTGTGGAAAGTCCC
CAGGCTCCCCAGCAGGCAGAAGTATGCAAAGCATGCATCTCAATTAGTCAGCAACCAGGTGTGGAAAGTC
CCCAGGCTCCCCAGCAGGCAGAAGTATGCAAAGCATGCATCTCAATTAGTCAGCAACCATAGTCCCGCCC
CTAACTCCGCCCATCCCGCCCCTAACTCCGCCCAGTTCCGCCCATTCTCCGCCCCATGGCTGACTAATTT
TTTTTATTTATGCAGAGGCCGAGGCCGCCTCTGCCTCTGAGCTATTCCAGAAGTAGTGAGGAGGCTTTTT
TGGAGGCCTAGGCTTTTGCAAAAAGCTCCCGGGAGCTTGTATATCCATTTTCGGATCTGATCAAGAGACA
GGATGAGGATCGTTTCGCATGATTGAACAAGATGGATTGCACGCAGGTTCTCCGGCCGCTTGGGTGGAGA
GGCTATTCGGCTATGACTGGGCACAACAGACAATCGGCTGCTCTGATGCCGCCGTGTTCCGGCTGTCAGC
GCAGGGGCGCCCGGTTCTTTTTGTCAAGACCGACCTGTCCGGTGCCCTGAATGAACTGCAGGACGAGGCA
GCGCGGCTATCGTGGCTGGCCACGACGGGCGTTCCTTGCGCAGCTGTGCTCGACGTTGTCACTGAAGCGG
GAAGGGACTGGCTGCTATTGGGCGAAGTGCCGGGGCAGGATCTCCTGTCATCTCACCTTGCTCCTGCCGA
GAAAGTATCCATCATGGCTGATGCAATGCGGCGGCTGCATACGCTTGATCCGGCTACCTGCCCATTCGAC
CACCAAGCGAAACATCGCATCGAGCGAGCACGTACTCGGATGGAAGCCGGTCTTGTCGATCAGGATGATC
TGGACGAAGAGCATCAGGGGCTCGCGCCAGCCGAACTGTTCGCCAGGCTCAAGGCGCGCATGCCCGACGG
CGAGGATCTCGTCGTGACCCATGGCGATGCCTGCTTGCCGAATATCATGGTGGAAAATGGCCGCTTTTCT
GGATTCATCGACTGTGGCCGGCTGGGTGTGGCGGACCGCTATCAGGACATAGCGTTGGCTACCCGTGATA
TTGCTGAAGAGCTTGGCGGCGAATGGGCTGACCGCTTCCTCGTGCTTTACGGTATCGCCGCTCCCGATTC
GCAGCGCATCGCCTTCTATCGCCTTCTTGACGAGTTCTTCTGAGCGGGACTCTGGGGTTCGAAATGACCG
ACCAAGCGACGCCCAACCTGCCATCACGAGATTTCGATTCCACCGCCGCCTTCTATGAAAGGTTGGGCTT
CGGAATCGTTTTCCGGGACGCCGGCTGGATGATCCTCCAGCGCGGGGATCTCATGCTGGAGTTCTTCGCC
CACCCCAACTTGTTTATTGCAGCTTATAATGGTTACAAATAAAGCAATAGCATCACAAATTTCACAAATA
AAGCATTTTTTTCACTGCATTCTAGTTGTGGTTTGTCCAAACTCATCAATGTATCTTATCATGTCTGTAT
ACCGTCGACCTCTAGCTAGAGCTTGGCGTAATCATGGTCATAGCTGTTTCCTGTGTGAAATTGTTATCCG
CTCACAATTCCACACAACATACGAGCCGGAAGCATAAAGTGTAAAGCCTGGGGTGCCTAATGAGTGAGCT
AACTCACATTAATTGCGTTGCGCTCACTGCCCGCTTTCCAGTCGGGAAACCTGTCGTGCCAGCTGCATTA
ATGAATCGGCCAACGCGCGGGGAGAGGCGGTTTGCGTATTGGGCGCTCTTCCGCTTCCTCGCTCACTGAC
TCGCTGCGCTCGGTCGTTCGGCTGCGGCGAGCGGTATCAGCTCACTCAAAGGCGGTAATACGGTTATCCA
CAGAATCAGGGGATAACGCAGGAAAGAACATGTGAGCAAAAGGCCAGCAAAAGGCCAGGAACCGTAAAAA
GGCCGCGTTGCTGGCGTTTTTCCATAGGCTCCGCCCCCCTGACGAGCATCACAAAAATCGACGCTCAAGT
CAGAGGTGGCGAAACCCGACAGGACTATAAAGATACCAGGCGTTTCCCCCTGGAAGCTCCCTCGTGCGCT
CTCCTGTTCCGACCCTGCCGCTTACCGGATACCTGTCCGCCTTTCTCCCTTCGGGAAGCGTGGCGCTTTC
TCATAGCTCACGCTGTAGGTATCTCAGTTCGGTGTAGGTCGTTCGCTCCAAGCTGGGCTGTGTGCACGAA
CCCCCCGTTCAGCCCGACCGCTGCGCCTTATCCGGTAACTATCGTCTTGAGTCCAACCCGGTAAGACACG
ACTTATCGCCACTGGCAGCAGCCACTGGTAACAGGATTAGCAGAGCGAGGTATGTAGGCGGTGCTACAGA
GTTCTTGAAGTGGTGGCCTAACTACGGCTACACTAGAAGAACAGTATTTGGTATCTGCGCTCTGCTGAAG
CCAGTTACCTTCGGAAAAAGAGTTGGTAGCTCTTGATCCGGCAAACAAACCACCGCTGGTAGCGGTTTTT
TTGTTTGCAAGCAGCAGATTACGCGCAGAAAAAAAGGATCTCAAGAAGATCCTTTGATCTTTTCTACGGG
GTCTGACGCTCAGTGGAACGAAAACTCACGTTAAGGGATTTTGGTCATGAGATTATCAAAAAGGATCTTC
ACCTAGATCCTTTTAAATTAAAAATGAAGTTTTAAATCAATCTAAAGTATATATGAGTAAACTTGGTCTG
ACAGTTACCAATGCTTAATCAGTGAGGCACCTATCTCAGCGATCTGTCTATTTCGTTCATCCATAGTTGC
CTGACTCCCCGTCGTGTAGATAACTACGATACGGGAGGGCTTACCATCTGGCCCCAGTGCTGCAATGATA
CCGCGAGACCCACGCTCACCGGCTCCAGATTTATCAGCAATAAACCAGCCAGCCGGAAGGGCCGAGCGCA
GAAGTGGTCCTGCAACTTTATCCGCCTCCATCCAGTCTATTAATTGTTGCCGGGAAGCTAGAGTAAGTAG
TTCGCCAGTTAATAGTTTGCGCAACGTTGTTGCCATTGCTACAGGCATCGTGGTGTCACGCTCGTCGTTT
GGTATGGCTTCATTCAGCTCCGGTTCCCAACGATCAAGGCGAGTTACATGATCCCCCATGTTGTGCAAAA
AAGCGGTTAGCTCCTTCGGTCCTCCGATCGTTGTCAGAAGTAAGTTGGCCGCAGTGTTATCACTCATGGT
TATGGCAGCACTGCATAATTCTCTTACTGTCATGCCATCCGTAAGATGCTTTTCTGTGACTGGTGAGTAC
TCAACCAAGTCATTCTGAGAATAGTGTATGCGGCGACCGAGTTGCTCTTGCCCGGCGTCAATACGGGATA
ATACCGCGCCACATAGCAGAACTTTAAAAGTGCTCATCATTGGAAAACGTTCTTCGGGGCGAAAACTCTC
AAGGATCTTACCGCTGTTGAGATCCAGTTCGATGTAACCCACTCGTGCACCCAACTGATCTTCAGCATCT
TTTACTTTCACCAGCGTTTCTGGGTGAGCAAAAACAGGAAGGCAAAATGCCGCAAAAAAGGGAATAAGGG
CGACACGGAAATGTTGAATACTCATACTCTTCCTTTTTCAATATTATTGAAGCATTTATCAGGGTTATTG
TCTCATGAGCGGATACATATTTGAATGTATTTAGAAAAATAAACAAATAGGGGTTCCGCGCACATTTCCC
CGAAAAGTGCCACCTGACGTC
Features (pLannotate 1.2.2; 21 found; start..end, strand, type, name):
     28..80      -  misc_feature   bom (fragment): basis of mobility region from pBR322
    235..614     +  enhancer       CMV enhancer: human cytomegalovirus immediate early enhancer
    615..818     +  promoter       CMV promoter: human cytomegalovirus (CMV) immediate early promoter
    814..847     +  LTR            5' LTR (truncated) (fragment): truncated 5' long terminal repeat (LTR) from HIV-1
    863..881     +  promoter       T7 promoter: promoter for bacteriophage T7 RNA polymerase
    981..1694    +  CDS            Citrine: enhanced variant of YFP (Heikal et al., 2001) mammalian codon-optimized
   1695..1868    +  CDS            hns (fragment): HNS_ECOLI - Also known as bglY From Escherichia coli (strain K12).
   1915..2139    +  polyA_signal   bGH poly(A) signal: bovine growth hormone polyadenylation signal
   2143..2164    +  promoter       SV40 promoter (fragment): SV40 enhancer and early promoter
   2185..2613    +  rep_origin     f1 ori (sequence partly withheld): f1 bacteriophage origin of replication; arrow indicates direction of (+) strand synthesis
   2627..2956    +  promoter       SV40 promoter: SV40 enhancer and early promoter
   3023..3814    +  CDS            neo: KKA2_KLEPN - Also known as kan, nptII. Experimental evidence at protein level: Swiss-Prot protein existence level 1. Resistance to kanamycin, neomycin, paromomycin, ribostamycin, butirosin and gentamicin B. From Klebsiella pneumoniae.
   3838..3996    +  CDS            ble (fragment): BLE_KLEPN - Experimental evidence at protein level: Swiss-Prot protein existence level 1. Binding protein with a strong affinity to the bleomycin family of antibiotics. Binds to CL990; an antimitotic-antibiotic compound. From Klebsiella pneumoniae.
   3991..4112    +  polyA_signal   SV40 poly(A) signal: SV40 polyadenylation signal
   4185..4201    -  protein_bind   lac operator: The lac repressor binds to the lac operator to inhibit transcription in E. coli. This inhibition can be relieved by adding lactose or isopropyl-β-D-thiogalactopyranoside (IPTG). lac repressor encoded by lacI
   4209..4239    -  promoter       lac promoter: promoter for the E. coli lac operon
   4254..4275    -  protein_bind   CAP binding site: CAP binding activates transcription in the presence of cAMP. E. coli catabolite activator protein
   4288..4380    -  CDS            lacI (fragment): lac repressor; lacI; The lac repressor binds to the lac operator to inhibit transcription in E. coli. This inhibition can be relieved by adding lactose or isopropyl-β-D-thiogalactopyranoside (IPTG).
   4563..5148    -  rep_origin     ori: high-copy-number ColE1/pMB1/pBR322/pUC origin of replication
   5319..6179    -  CDS            AmpR: β-lactamase; bla; confers resistance to ampicillin, carbenicillin, and related antibiotics
   6180..6284    -  promoter       AmpR promoter: bla
