>Addgene plasmid #163107 | pRD400 | addgene full sequence | sequence record 321848 | Addgene NGS Result
GACGGATCGGGAGATCTCCCGATCCCCTATGGTGCACTCTCAGTACAATCTGCTCTGATGCCGCATAGTT
AAGCCAGTATCTGCTCCCTGCTTGTGTGTTGGAGGTCGCTGAGTAGTGCGCGAGCAAAATTTAAGCTACA
ACAAGGCAAGGCTTGACCGACAATTGCATGAAGAATCTGCTTAGGGTTAGGCGTTTTGCGCTGCTTCGCG
ATGTACGGGCCAGATATACGCGTTGACATTGATTATTGACTAGTTATTAATAGTAATCAATTACGGGGTC
ATTAGTTCATAGCCCATATATGGAGTTCCGCGTTACATAACTTACGGTAAATGGCCCGCCTGGCTGACCG
CCCAACGACCCCCGCCCATTGACGTCAATAATGACGTATGTTCCCATAGTAACGCCAATAGGGACTTTCC
ATTGACGTCAATGGGTGGAGTATTTACGGTAAACTGCCCACTTGGCAGTACATCAAGTGTATCATATGCC
AAGTACGCCCCCTATTGACGTCAATGACGGTAAATGGCCCGCCTGGCATTATGCCCAGTACATGACCTTA
TGGGACTTTCCTACTTGGCAGTACATCTACGTATTAGTCATCGCTATTACCATGGTGATGCGGTTTTGGC
AGTACATCAATGGGCGTGGATAGCGGTTTGACTCACGGGGATTTCCAAGTCTCCACCCCATTGACGTCAA
TGGGAGTTTGTTTTGGCACCAAAATCAACGGGACTTTCCAAAATGTCGTAACAACTCCGCCCCATTGACG
CAAATGGGCGGTAGGCGTGTACGGTGGGAGGTCTATATAAGCAGAGCTCTCTGGCTAACTAGAGAACCCA
CTGCTTACTGGCTTATCGAAATTAATACGACTCACTATAGGGAGACCCAAGCTGGCTAGCGTTTAAACTT
AAGCTTGGTACCGAGCTCGGATCCCCGGGTACCGGTCGCCACCATGCCAAAGAAGAAGAGGAAGGTAGGC
GTGAGCAAGGGCGAGGAGCTGTTCACCGGGGTGGTGCCCATCCTGGTCGAGCTGGACGGCGACGTAAACG
GCCACAAGTTCAGCGTGTCCGGCGAGGGCGAGGGCGATGCCACCTACGGCAAGCTGACCCTGAAGTTCAT
CTGCACCACCGGCAAGCTGCCCGTGCCCTGGCCCACCCTCGTGACCACCTTCGGCTACGGCCTGCAGTGC
TTCGCCCGCTACCCCGACCACATGAAGCAGCACGACTTCTTCAAGTCCGCCATGCCCGAAGGCTACGTCC
AGGAGCGCACCATCTTCTTCAAGGACGACGGCAACTACAAGACCCGCGCCGAGGTGAAGTTCGAGGGCGA
CACCCTGGTGAACCGCATCGAGCTGAAGGGCATCAACTTCAAGGAGGACGGCAACATCCTGGGGCACAAG
CTGGAGTACAACTACAACAGCCACAACGTCTATATCATGGCCGACAAGCAGAAGAACGGCATCAAGGTGA
ACTTCAAGATCCGCCACAACATCGAGGGCGGCAGCGTGCAGCTCGCCGACCACTACCAGCAGAACACCCC
CATCGGCGACGGCCCCGTGCTGCTGCCCGACAACCACTACCTGAGCTACCAGTCCGCCCTGAGCAAAGAC
CCCAACGAGAAGCGCGATCACATGGTCCTGCTGGAGTTCGTGACCGCCGCCGGGATCACTCTCGGCATGG
ACGAGCTGTACAAGGCTGCCGTTAAATCTGGCACCAAAGCTAAACGTGCTCAGCGTCCGGCAAAATATAG
CTACGTTGACGAAAACGGCGAAACTAAAACCTGGACTGGCCAAGGCCGTACTCCAGCTGTAATCAAAAAA
GCAATGGATGAGCAAGGTAAATCCCTCGACGATTTCCTGATCAAGCAACCGAAAAAGAAACGCAAAGTTG
GGTAAACCCGCTGATCAGCCTCGACTGTGCCTTCTAGTTGCCAGCCATCTGTTGTTTGCCCCTCCCCCGT
GCCTTCCTTGACCCTGGAAGGTGCCACTCCCACTGTCCTTTCCTAATAAAATGAGGAAATTGCATCGCAT
TGTCTGAGTAGGTGTCATTCTATTCTGGGGGGTGGGGTGGGGCAGGACAGCAAGGGGGAGGATTGGGAAG
ACAATAGCAGGCATGCTGGGGATGCGGTGGGCTCTATGGCTTCTGAGGCGGAAAGAACCAGCTGGGGCTC
TAGGGGGTATCCCC
[124 nt withheld, positions 2185-2308]
C
[91 nt withheld, positions 2310-2400]
A
[49 nt withheld, positions 2402-2450]
CCTTTGACGTTGGAGTCCACGTTCTTT
[37 nt withheld, positions 2478-2514]
ACCCTATCTCGGTCTATTCTTTTGATTTATAAGGGATTTTGCCGATTTCGGCCTATTGGTTAAAAAATGA
GCTGATTTAACAAAAATTTAACGCGAATTAATTCTGTGGAATGTGTGTCAGTTAGGGTGTGGAAAGTCCC
CAGGCTCCCCAGCAGGCAGAAGTATGCAAAGCATGCATCTCAATTAGTCAGCAACCAGGTGTGGAAAGTC
CCCAGGCTCCCCAGCAGGCAGAAGTATGCAAAGCATGCATCTCAATTAGTCAGCAACCATAGTCCCGCCC
CTAACTCCGCCCATCCCGCCCCTAACTCCGCCCAGTTCCGCCCATTCTCCGCCCCATGGCTGACTAATTT
TTTTTATTTATGCAGAGGCCGAGGCCGCCTCTGCCTCTGAGCTATTCCAGAAGTAGTGAGGAGGCTTTTT
TGGAGGCCTAGGCTTTTGCAAAAAGCTCCCGGGAGCTTGTATATCCATTTTCGGATCTGATCAAGAGACA
GGATGAGGATCGTTTCGCATGATTGAACAAGATGGATTGCACGCAGGTTCTCCGGCCGCTTGGGTGGAGA
GGCTATTCGGCTATGACTGGGCACAACAGACAATCGGCTGCTCTGATGCCGCCGTGTTCCGGCTGTCAGC
GCAGGGGCGCCCGGTTCTTTTTGTCAAGACCGACCTGTCCGGTGCCCTGAATGAACTGCAGGACGAGGCA
GCGCGGCTATCGTGGCTGGCCACGACGGGCGTTCCTTGCGCAGCTGTGCTCGACGTTGTCACTGAAGCGG
GAAGGGACTGGCTGCTATTGGGCGAAGTGCCGGGGCAGGATCTCCTGTCATCTCACCTTGCTCCTGCCGA
GAAAGTATCCATCATGGCTGATGCAATGCGGCGGCTGCATACGCTTGATCCGGCTACCTGCCCATTCGAC
CACCAAGCGAAACATCGCATCGAGCGAGCACGTACTCGGATGGAAGCCGGTCTTGTCGATCAGGATGATC
TGGACGAAGAGCATCAGGGGCTCGCGCCAGCCGAACTGTTCGCCAGGCTCAAGGCGCGCATGCCCGACGG
CGAGGATCTCGTCGTGACCCATGGCGATGCCTGCTTGCCGAATATCATGGTGGAAAATGGCCGCTTTTCT
GGATTCATCGACTGTGGCCGGCTGGGTGTGGCGGACCGCTATCAGGACATAGCGTTGGCTACCCGTGATA
TTGCTGAAGAGCTTGGCGGCGAATGGGCTGACCGCTTCCTCGTGCTTTACGGTATCGCCGCTCCCGATTC
GCAGCGCATCGCCTTCTATCGCCTTCTTGACGAGTTCTTCTGAGCGGGACTCTGGGGTTCGAAATGACCG
ACCAAGCGACGCCCAACCTGCCATCACGAGATTTCGATTCCACCGCCGCCTTCTATGAAAGGTTGGGCTT
CGGAATCGTTTTCCGGGACGCCGGCTGGATGATCCTCCAGCGCGGGGATCTCATGCTGGAGTTCTTCGCC
CACCCCAACTTGTTTATTGCAGCTTATAATGGTTACAAATAAAGCAATAGCATCACAAATTTCACAAATA
AAGCATTTTTTTCACTGCATTCTAGTTGTGGTTTGTCCAAACTCATCAATGTATCTTATCATGTCTGTAT
ACCGTCGACCTCTAGCTAGAGCTTGGCGTAATCATGGTCATAGCTGTTTCCTGTGTGAAATTGTTATCCG
CTCACAATTCCACACAACATACGAGCCGGAAGCATAAAGTGTAAAGCCTGGGGTGCCTAATGAGTGAGCT
AACTCACATTAATTGCGTTGCGCTCACTGCCCGCTTTCCAGTCGGGAAACCTGTCGTGCCAGCTGCATTA
ATGAATCGGCCAACGCGCGGGGAGAGGCGGTTTGCGTATTGGGCGCTCTTCCGCTTCCTCGCTCACTGAC
TCGCTGCGCTCGGTCGTTCGGCTGCGGCGAGCGGTATCAGCTCACTCAAAGGCGGTAATACGGTTATCCA
CAGAATCAGGGGATAACGCAGGAAAGAACATGTGAGCAAAAGGCCAGCAAAAGGCCAGGAACCGTAAAAA
GGCCGCGTTGCTGGCGTTTTTCCATAGGCTCCGCCCCCCTGACGAGCATCACAAAAATCGACGCTCAAGT
CAGAGGTGGCGAAACCCGACAGGACTATAAAGATACCAGGCGTTTCCCCCTGGAAGCTCCCTCGTGCGCT
CTCCTGTTCCGACCCTGCCGCTTACCGGATACCTGTCCGCCTTTCTCCCTTCGGGAAGCGTGGCGCTTTC
TCATAGCTCACGCTGTAGGTATCTCAGTTCGGTGTAGGTCGTTCGCTCCAAGCTGGGCTGTGTGCACGAA
CCCCCCGTTCAGCCCGACCGCTGCGCCTTATCCGGTAACTATCGTCTTGAGTCCAACCCGGTAAGACACG
ACTTATCGCCACTGGCAGCAGCCACTGGTAACAGGATTAGCAGAGCGAGGTATGTAGGCGGTGCTACAGA
GTTCTTGAAGTGGTGGCCTAACTACGGCTACACTAGAAGAACAGTATTTGGTATCTGCGCTCTGCTGAAG
CCAGTTACCTTCGGAAAAAGAGTTGGTAGCTCTTGATCCGGCAAACAAACCACCGCTGGTAGCGGTGGTT
TTTTTGTTTGCAAGCAGCAGATTACGCGCAGAAAAAAAGGATCTCAAGAAGATCCTTTGATCTTTTCTAC
GGGGTCTGACGCTCAGTGGAACGAAAACTCACGTTAAGGGATTTTGGTCATGAGATTATCAAAAAGGATC
TTCACCTAGATCCTTTTAAATTAAAAATGAAGTTTTAAATCAATCTAAAGTATATATGAGTAAACTTGGT
CTGACAGTTACCAATGCTTAATCAGTGAGGCACCTATCTCAGCGATCTGTCTATTTCGTTCATCCATAGT
TGCCTGACTCCCCGTCGTGTAGATAACTACGATACGGGAGGGCTTACCATCTGGCCCCAGTGCTGCAATG
ATACCGCGAGACCCACGCTCACCGGCTCCAGATTTATCAGCAATAAACCAGCCAGCCGGAAGGGCCGAGC
GCAGAAGTGGTCCTGCAACTTTATCCGCCTCCATCCAGTCTATTAATTGTTGCCGGGAAGCTAGAGTAAG
TAGTTCGCCAGTTAATAGTTTGCGCAACGTTGTTGCCATTGCTACAGGCATCGTGGTGTCACGCTCGTCG
TTTGGTATGGCTTCATTCAGCTCCGGTTCCCAACGATCAAGGCGAGTTACATGATCCCCCATGTTGTGCA
AAAAAGCGGTTAGCTCCTTCGGTCCTCCGATCGTTGTCAGAAGTAAGTTGGCCGCAGTGTTATCACTCAT
GGTTATGGCAGCACTGCATAATTCTCTTACTGTCATGCCATCCGTAAGATGCTTTTCTGTGACTGGTGAG
TACTCAACCAAGTCATTCTGAGAATAGTGTATGCGGCGACCGAGTTGCTCTTGCCCGGCGTCAATACGGG
ATAATACCGCGCCACATAGCAGAACTTTAAAAGTGCTCATCATTGGAAAACGTTCTTCGGGGCGAAAACT
CTCAAGGATCTTACCGCTGTTGAGATCCAGTTCGATGTAACCCACTCGTGCACCCAACTGATCTTCAGCA
TCTTTTACTTTCACCAGCGTTTCTGGGTGAGCAAAAACAGGAAGGCAAAATGCCGCAAAAAAGGGAATAA
GGGCGACACGGAAATGTTGAATACTCATACTCTTCCTTTTTCAATATTATTGAAGCATTTATCAGGGTTA
TTGTCTCATGAGCGGATACATATTTGAATGTATTTAGAAAAATAAACAAATAGGGGTTCCGCGCACATTT
CCCCGAAAAGTGCCACCTGACGTC
Features (pLannotate 1.2.2; 21 found; start..end, strand, type, name):
     28..80      -  misc_feature   bom (fragment): basis of mobility region from pBR322
    235..614     +  enhancer       CMV enhancer: human cytomegalovirus immediate early enhancer
    615..818     +  promoter       CMV promoter: human cytomegalovirus (CMV) immediate early promoter
    814..847     +  LTR            5' LTR (truncated) (fragment): truncated 5' long terminal repeat (LTR) from HIV-1
    863..881     +  promoter       T7 promoter: promoter for bacteriophage T7 RNA polymerase
    981..1694    +  CDS            Citrine: enhanced variant of YFP (Heikal et al., 2001) mammalian codon-optimized
   1695..1868    +  CDS            hns (fragment): HNS_ECOLI - Also known as bglY From Escherichia coli (strain K12).
   1915..2139    +  polyA_signal   bGH poly(A) signal: bovine growth hormone polyadenylation signal
   2143..2164    +  promoter       SV40 promoter (fragment): SV40 enhancer and early promoter
   2185..2613    +  rep_origin     f1 ori (sequence partly withheld): f1 bacteriophage origin of replication; arrow indicates direction of (+) strand synthesis
   2627..2956    +  promoter       SV40 promoter: SV40 enhancer and early promoter
   3023..3814    +  CDS            neo: KKA2_KLEPN - Also known as kan, nptII. Experimental evidence at protein level: Swiss-Prot protein existence level 1. Resistance to kanamycin, neomycin, paromomycin, ribostamycin, butirosin and gentamicin B. From Klebsiella pneumoniae.
   3838..3996    +  CDS            ble (fragment): BLE_KLEPN - Experimental evidence at protein level: Swiss-Prot protein existence level 1. Binding protein with a strong affinity to the bleomycin family of antibiotics. Binds to CL990; an antimitotic-antibiotic compound. From Klebsiella pneumoniae.
   3991..4112    +  polyA_signal   SV40 poly(A) signal: SV40 polyadenylation signal
   4185..4201    -  protein_bind   lac operator: The lac repressor binds to the lac operator to inhibit transcription in E. coli. This inhibition can be relieved by adding lactose or isopropyl-β-D-thiogalactopyranoside (IPTG). lac repressor encoded by lacI
   4209..4239    -  promoter       lac promoter: promoter for the E. coli lac operon
   4254..4275    -  protein_bind   CAP binding site: CAP binding activates transcription in the presence of cAMP. E. coli catabolite activator protein
   4288..4380    -  CDS            lacI (fragment): lac repressor; lacI; The lac repressor binds to the lac operator to inhibit transcription in E. coli. This inhibition can be relieved by adding lactose or isopropyl-β-D-thiogalactopyranoside (IPTG).
   4563..5151    -  rep_origin     ori: high-copy-number ColE1/pMB1/pBR322/pUC origin of replication
   5322..6182    -  CDS            AmpR: β-lactamase; bla; confers resistance to ampicillin, carbenicillin, and related antibiotics
   6183..6287    -  promoter       AmpR promoter: bla
