[The description below was written by a language model from this plasmid's Addgene catalogue record and pLannotate feature annotations shown in this document.]
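Description:
pRD400 is a mammalian/eukaryotic expression plasmid built on the pcDNA3.1(+) backbone that encodes eYFP HI-NESS, a genetically encoded fluorescent label for nuclear DNA. It is maintained in E. coli as a high-copy plasmid through a ColE1/pUC-type origin with ampicillin selection from the β-lactamase gene, and it also carries an f1 phage origin. For selection in eukaryotic cells, an SV40 enhancer/early promoter drives the neomycin phosphotransferase gene (G418 resistance), terminated by an SV40 polyadenylation signal.

The payload is a 939 bp synthetic insert, introduced by Gibson cloning and described as NLS_eYFP_H-NSdbd_NLS. It is a yellow fluorescent protein fused in frame at its C-terminus to the DNA-binding domain of the Escherichia coli nucleoid-associated protein H-NS, with the fusion flanked by nuclear localisation signals. The annotation software labels the fluorescent protein as Citrine, a closely related YFP variant, and identifies the downstream segment as a fragment of hns. The NLS elements are named in the catalogue entry but are not separately annotated. Transcription is driven by the CMV immediate early enhancer and promoter and terminated by the bovine growth hormone polyadenylation signal. A T7 promoter upstream of the coding sequence additionally permits transcription by T7 RNA polymerase. The nuclear localisation signals direct the fusion to the nucleus, where the H-NS domain binds DNA and the fluorescent protein allows it to be visualised, the stated purpose of the construct. The depositor and repository sequence records carry identical annotations and differ by only three nucleotides, within the replication origin region. Short hits such as an HIV-1 LTR fragment, a ble fragment and lac elements appear to be backbone remnants rather than functional parts.
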