Addgene plasmid #163107: pRD400
Purpose: Expression of eYFP_H-NSdbd in eukaryotes for visualisation of nuclear DNA
Depositing lab: Remus Dame. Depositing organization: Leiden University. Publication: HI-NESS: a family of genetically encoded DNA labels based on a bacterial nucleoid-associated protein. Rashid FM, Mahlandt E, van der Vaart M, Boer DEC, Varela Alvarez M, Henneman B, Brocken DJW, Voskamp P, Blok AJ, Shimizu TS, Meijer AH, Luijsterburg MS, Goedhart J, Cremazy FGE, Dame RT. Nucleic Acids Res. 2021 Nov 4. pii: 6414584. doi: 10.1093/nar/gkab993. PubMed 34734265.
Backbone
  Vector backbone: pcDNA3.1(+)
  Backbone manufacturer: Invitrogen
  Backbone size w/o insert (bp): 5376
  Vector type: Mammalian Expression ; Eukaryotic expression
  Selectable markers: Neomycin (select with G418)
Growth in bacteria
  Bacterial resistance: Ampicillin, 100 μg/mL
  Growth temperature: 37°C
  Growth strain: DH5alpha
  Copy number: High Copy
Gene/Insert
  Gene/Insert name: NLS_eYFP_H-NSdbd_NLS (alt name: eYFP HI-NESS)
  Species: Synthetic
  Insert size (bp): 939
  Promoter: CMV promoter; T7 promoter
  Cloning method: Gibson Cloning
Terms and licenses: Academic/Nonprofit Terms; Industry Terms: Not Available to Industry
How to cite: pRD400 was a gift from Remus Dame (Addgene plasmid # 163107 ; http://n2t.net/addgene:163107 ; RRID:Addgene_163107)
